>Addgene plasmid #195959 | pSN001 pME minprom_mCerulean | addgene full sequence | sequence record 385843 | Addgene NGS Result
GTAAAACGACGGCCAGTCTTAAGCTCGGGCCCCAAATAATGATTTTATTTTGACTGATAGTGACCTGTTC
GTTGCAACAAATTGATGAGCAATGCTTTTTTATAATGCCAACTTTGTACAAAAAAGCAGGCTCCGCGGCC
GCCCCCTTAGATCTCCCTTCCAATCTGCTCAGAGAGGACAGAGTGGGCAGGAGCCAGCATTGGGTATATA
AAGCTGAGCAGGGTCAGTTGCTTCTTACGTTTGCTTCTGAGTCTGTTGTGTTGACTTGCAACCTCAGAAA
CAGACATCCGGATCCGCCACCATGGTGAGCAAGGGCGAGGAGCTGTTCACCGGGGTGGTGCCCATCCTGG
TCGAGCTGGACGGCGACGTAAACGGCCACAAGTTCAGCGTGTCCGGCGAGGGCGAGGGCGATGCCACCTA
CGGCAAGCTGACCCTGAAGTTCATCTGCACCACCGGCAAGCTGCCCGTGCCCTGGCCCACCCTCGTGACC
ACCCTGACCTGGGGCGTGCAGTGCTTCGCCCGCTACCCCGACCACATGAAGCAGCACGACTTCTTCAAGT
CCGCCATGCCCGAAGGCTACGTCCAGGAGCGCACCATCTTCTTCAAGGACGACGGCAACTACAAGACCCG
CGCCGAGGTGAAGTTCGAGGGCGACACCCTGGTGAACCGCATCGAGCTGAAGGGCATCGACTTCAAGGAG
GACGGCAACATCCTGGGGCACAAGCTGGAGTACAACGCCATCAGCGACAACGTCTATATCACCGCCGACA
AGCAGAAGAACGGCATCAAGGCCAACTTCAAGATCCGCCACAACATCGAGGACGGCAGCGTGCAGCTCGC
CGACCACTACCAGCAGAACACCCCCATCGGCGACGGCCCCGTGCTGCTGCCCGACAACCACTACCTGAGC
ACCCAGTCCAAGCTGAGCAAAGACCCCAACGAGAAGCGCGATCACATGGTCCTGCTGGAGTTCGTGACCG
CCGCCGGGATCACTCTCGGCATGGACGAGCTGGCCCTCGAGAAGGGTGGGCGCGCCGACCCAGCTTTCTT
GTACAAAGTTGGCATTATAAGAAAGCATTGCTTATCAATTTGTTGCAACGAACAGGTCACTATCAGTCAA
AATAAAATCATTATTTGCCATCCAGCTGATATCCCCTATAGTGAGTCGTATTACATGGTCATAGCTGTTT
CCTGGCAGCTCTGGCCCGTGTCTCAAAATCTCTGATGTTACATTGCACAAGATAAAAATATATCATCATG
AACAATAAAACTGTCTGCTTACATAAACAGTAATACAAGGGGTGTTATGAGCCATATTCAACGGGAAACG
TCGAGGCCGCGATTAAATTCCAACATGGATGCTGATTTATATGGGTATAAATGGGCTCGCGATAATGTCG
GGCAATCAGGTGCGACAATCTATCGCTTGTATGGGAAGCCCGATGCGCCAGAGTTGTTTCTGAAACATGG
CAAAGGTAGCGTTGCCAATGATGTTACAGATGAGATGGTCAGACTAAACTGGCTGACGGAATTTATGCCT
CTTCCGACCATCAAGCATTTTATCCGTACTCCTGATGATGCATGGTTACTCACCACTGCGATCCCCGGAA
AAACAGCATTCCAGGTATTAGAAGAATATCCTGATTCAGGTGAAAATATTGTTGATGCGCTGGCAGTGTT
CCTGCGCCGGTTGCATTCGATTCCTGTTTGTAATTGTCCTTTTAACAGCGATCGCGTATTTCGTCTCGCT
CAGGCGCAATCACGAATGAATAACGGTTTGGTTGATGCGAGTGATTTTGATGACGAGCGTAATGGCTGGC
CTGTTGAACAAGTCTGGAAAGAAATGCATAAACTTTTGCCATTCTCACCGGATTCAGTCGTCACTCATGG
TGATTTCTCACTTGATAACCTTATTTTTGACGAGGGGAAATTAATAGGTTGTATTGATGTTGGACGAGTC
GGAATCGCAGACCGATACCAGGATCTTGCCATCCTATGGAACTGCCTCGGTGAGTTTTCTCCTTCATTAC
AGAAACGGCTTTTTCAAAAATATGGTATTGATAATCCTGATATGAATAAATTGCAGTTTCATTTGATGCT
CGATGAGTTTTTCTAATCAGAATTGGTTAATTGGTTGTAACACTGGCAGAGCATTACGCTGACTTGACGG
GACGGCGCAAGCTCATGACCAAAATCCCTTAACGTGAGTTACGCGTCGTTCCACTGAGCGTCAGACCCCG
TAGAAAAGATCAAAGGATCTTCTTGAGATCCTTTTTTTCTGCGCGTAATCTGCTGCTTGCAAACAAAAAA
ACCACCGCTACCAGCGGTGGTTTGTTTGCCGGATCAAGAGCTACCAACTCTTTTTCCGAAGGTAACTGGC
TTCAGCAGAGCGCAGATACCAAATACTGTTCTTCTAGTGTAGCCGTAGTTAGGCCACCACTTCAAGAACT
CTGTAGCACCGCCTACATACCTCGCTCTGCTAATCCTGTTACCAGTGGCTGCTGCCAGTGGCGATAAGTC
GTGTCTTACCGGGTTGGACTCAAGACGATAGTTACCGGATAAGGCGCAGCGGTCGGGCTGAACGGGGGGT
TCGTGCACACAGCCCAGCTTGGAGCGAACGACCTACACCGAACTGAGATACCTACAGCGTGAGCTATGAG
AAAGCGCCACGCTTCCCGAAGGGAGAAAGGCGGACAGGTATCCGGTAAGCGGCAGGGTCGGAACAGGAGA
GCGCACGAGGGAGCTTCCAGGGGGAAACGCCTGGTATCTTTATAGTCCTGTCGGGTTTCGCCACCTCTGA
CTTGAGCGTCGATTTTTGTGATGCTCGTCAGGGGGGCGGAGCCTATGGAAAAACGCCAGCAACGCGGCCT
TTTTACGGTTCCTGGCCTTTTGCTGGCCTTTTGCTCACATGTTCTTTCCTGCGTTATCCCCTGATTCTGT
GGATAACCGTATTACCGCCTTTGAGTGAGCTGATACCGCTCGCCGCAGCCGAACGACCGAGCGCAGCGAG
TCAGTGAGCGAGGAAGCGGAAGAGCGCCCAATACGCAAACCGCCTCTCCCCGCGCGTTGGCCGATTCATT
AATGCAGCTGGCACGACAGGTTTCCCGACTGGAAAGCGGGCAGTGAGCGCAACGCAATTAATACGCGTAC
CGCTAGCCAGGAAGAGTTTGTAGAAACGCAAAAAGGCCATCCGTCAGGATGGCCTTCTGCTTAGTTTGAT
GCCTGGCAGTTTATGGCGGGCGTCCTGCCCGCCACCCTCCGGGCCGTTGCTTCACAACGTTCAAATCCGC
TCCCGGCGGATTTGTCCTACTCAGGAGAGCGTTCACCGACAAACAACAGATAAAACGAAAGGCCCAGTCT
TCCGACTGAGCCTTTCGTTTTATTTGATGCCTGGCAGTTCCCTACTCTCGCGTTAACGCTAGCATGGATG
TTTTCCCAGTCACGACGTT
Features (pLannotate 1.2.2; 10 found; start..end, strand, type, name):
     33..132     +  protein_bind   attL1: mutant version of attL; recombination site for the Gateway® LR reaction LR Clonase™
    302..1012    +  CDS            mCerulean: mCerulean is a basic (constitutively fluorescent) cyan fluorescent protein published in 2005, derived from Aequorea victoria. It is reported to be a very rapidly-maturing monomer.
   1038..1137    -  protein_bind   attL2: mutant version of attL; recombination site for the Gateway® LR reaction LR Clonase™
   1155..1173    -  promoter       T7 promoter: promoter for bacteriophage T7 RNA polymerase
   1307..2116    +  CDS            KanR: aminoglycoside phosphotransferase; aph(3')-Ia; confers resistance to kanamycin in bacteria or G418 (Geneticin®) in eukaryotes
   2263..2851    +  rep_origin     ori: high-copy-number ColE1/pMB1/pBR322/pUC origin of replication
   3034..3126    +  CDS            lacI (fragment): lac repressor; lacI; The lac repressor binds to the lac operator to inhibit transcription in E. coli. This inhibition can be relieved by adding lactose or isopropyl-β-D-thiogalactopyranoside (IPTG).
   3181..3208    -  terminator     rrnB T2 terminator: transcription terminator T2 from the E. coli rrnB gene
   3340..3383    +  terminator     rrnB T1 terminator: Escherichia coli rrnB; transcription terminator T1 from the E. coli rrnB gene
   3430..17      -  CDS            lacZα (fragment) (across the origin): LacZα fragment of β-galactosidase; lacZ fragment
