[The description below was written by a language model from this plasmid's Addgene catalogue record and pLannotate feature annotations shown in this document.]
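Description:
pSN001 pME minprom_mCerulean is a Gateway middle entry (pME) clone built on the pENTR/D backbone, part of a plasmid toolkit for transgenesis in zebrafish and other models. It is a small bacterial plasmid of about 3.4 kb that is propagated in E. coli at high copy number from a ColE1/pUC-type origin and selected with kanamycin through an aminoglycoside phosphotransferase (KanR) gene. The backbone also carries the rrnB T1 and T2 transcription terminators, which insulate the cloning region from read-through transcription. A T7 promoter sits just outside attL2, and short lacI and lacZα fragments appear to be backbone remnants with no evident function.

The payload sits between the attL1 and attL2 recombination sites and is recorded as the mouse beta-globin minimal promoter followed by the coding sequence for mCerulean, a monomeric, rapidly maturing cyan fluorescent protein derived from Aequorea victoria GFP. The automated feature table annotates the mCerulean open reading frame but not the minimal promoter. That promoter presumably lies in the unannotated stretch between attL1 and the start of the fluorophore. No polyadenylation signal is annotated within the att-flanked cassette, and in multisite Gateway assemblies this is normally supplied by a separate 3′ entry clone.

A minimal promoter gives little expression on its own and relies on nearby enhancer activity. The usual use of such a cassette is therefore an LR Clonase reaction with a 5′ entry clone carrying a candidate regulatory element, a 3′ entry clone and a destination vector. The resulting construct reports enhancer activity as cyan fluorescence in transgenic animals. The record itself describes the purpose only as a Gateway pME fluorophore.
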