Addgene plasmid #195959: pSN001 pME minprom_mCerulean
Purpose: Gateway pME fluorophore
Depositing lab: Alexa Burger & Christian Mosimann. Depositing organization: University of Colorado Denver and Anschutz Medical Campus. Publication: Next-generation plasmids for transgenesis in zebrafish and beyond. Kemmler CL, Moran HR, Murray BF, Scoresby A, Klem JR, Eckert RL, Lepovsky E, Bertho S, Nieuwenhuize S, Burger S, D'Agati G, Betz C, Puller AC, Felker A, Ditrychova K, Botschi S, Affolter M, Rohner N, Lovely CB, Kwan KM, Burger A, Mosimann C. Development. 2023 Mar 28:dev.201531. doi: 10.1242/dev.201531. PubMed 36975217.
Backbone
  Vector backbone: pENTR/D
  Vector type: Other
Growth in bacteria
  Bacterial resistance: Kanamycin, 50 μg/mL
  Growth temperature: 37°C
  Growth strain: DH5alpha
  Copy number: High Copy
Gene/Insert
  Gene/Insert name: mouse beta-globin minimal promoter mCerulean
  Species: Other
  Cloning method: Restriction Enzyme; 5′ cloning site Unknown (unknown if destroyed)
Terms and licenses: Academic/Nonprofit Terms; Industry Terms: Not Available to Industry
Depositor comments: Please visit https://www.biorxiv.org/content/10.1101/2022.12.13.520107v1.article-info for bioRxiv preprint.
How to cite: pSN001 pME minprom_mCerulean was a gift from Alexa Burger & Christian Mosimann (Addgene plasmid # 195959 ; http://n2t.net/addgene:195959 ; RRID:Addgene_195959)
